>Addgene plasmid #20467 | pWZL Neo Myr Flag CSNK1A1L | addgene partial sequence | sequence record 26290 | 20467 with pWZL-Fwd
CACTCCTTCTCTAGGCGCCGGCCGGATCCAGAATTCGCCACCATGGGGTCTTCAAAATCTAAACCAAAGG
ACCCCAGCCAGCGCCGGCGCAGGATCCGAGGTTACCTTGACTACAAAGACGATGACGACAAGCAATTGAC
AAGTTTGTACAAAAAAGTTGGCATGGCGGACCTGGAGGCTGTGCTGGCCGATGTCAGTTACCTGATGGCC
ATGGAGAAGAGCAAGGCGACCCCGGCCGCCCGCGCCAGCAAGAGGATCGTCCTGCCGGAGCCCAGTATCC
GGAGTGTGATGCAGAAGTACCTTGCAGAGAGAAATGAAATAACCTTTGACAAGATTTTCAATCAGAAAAT
TGGTTTCTTGCTATTTAAAGATTTTTGTTTGAATGAAATTAATGAAGCTGTACCTCAGGTGAAGTTTTAT
GAAGAGATAAAGGAATATGAAAAACTTGATAATGAGGAAGACCGCCTTTGCAGAAGTCGACAAATTTATG
ATGCCTACATCATGAAGGAACTTCTTTCCTGTTCACATCCTTTCTCAAAGCAAGCTGTAGAACACGTACA
AAGTCATTTATCCAAGAAACAAGTGACATCAACTCTTTTTCAGCCATACATAGAAGAAATTTGTGAAAGC
CTTCGAGGTGACATTTTTCAAAAATTTATGGAAAGTGACAAGTTCACTAGATTTTGTCAGTGGAAAAACG
TTGAATTAAATATCCATTTGACCATGAATGAGTTCAGTGTGCATAGGATTATTG
