[The description below was written by a language model from this plasmid's Addgene catalogue record.]
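Description:
pWZL Neo Myr Flag CSNK1A1L is a retroviral mammalian expression plasmid built on the Gateway-compatible pWZL-Neo-Myr-Flag-DEST backbone. It is propagated in bacteria under ampicillin selection, in a recombination-deficient strain chosen to limit rearrangement of the repeated retroviral sequences. Transduced or transfected mammalian cells are selected through a neomycin resistance marker using G418. No feature table accompanies the record, so the promoter driving the insert, the bacterial origin of replication and the exact arrangement of the viral elements are not stated. Copy number is listed as unknown.

The payload is the human open reading frame CSNK1A1L (casein kinase 1, alpha 1-like). It was first cloned into a Gateway entry vector and then moved into the destination backbone by an LR recombination reaction. This places the ORF in frame behind two N-terminal elements supplied by the backbone: a myristoylation signal and a Flag epitope. A myristoylation signal directs lipid modification that tethers the fusion protein to cellular membranes, a strategy commonly used to promote kinase activation. The Flag tag allows detection or immunoprecipitation with standard antibodies.

The construct belongs to a library of myristoylated, Flag-tagged human kinase clones assembled for integrative genomic screening in a study that identified a breast cancer oncogene. Its expected use is stable retroviral delivery and overexpression of membrane-targeted CSNK1A1L in mammalian cells, for example in gain-of-function screens. The depositors note that the identity of the gene was verified but that the clone was not fully sequenced, so minor mutations cannot be excluded.
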