Addgene plasmid #20467: pWZL Neo Myr Flag CSNK1A1L
Depositing lab: William Hahn & Jean Zhao. Depositing organization: Dana-Farber Cancer Institute. Publication: Integrative Genomic Approaches Identify IKBKE as a Breast Cancer Oncogene (Kinase Library Clones). Boehm JS, Zhao JJ, Yao J, Kim SY, Firestein R, Dunn IF, Sjostrom SK, Garraway LA, Weremowicz S, Richardson AL, Greulich H, Stewart CJ, Mulvey LA, Shen RR, Ambrogio L, Hirozane-Kishikawa T, Hill DE, Vidal M, Meyerson M, Grenier JK, Hinkle G, Root DE, Roberts TM, Lander ES, Polyak K, Hahn WC. Cell. 2007 Jun 15. 129(6):1065-1079. 10.1016/j.cell.2007.03.052 PubMed 17574021.
Backbone
  Vector backbone: pWZL-Neo-Myr-Flag-DEST
  Backbone manufacturer: William Hahn Lab (available at Addgene, #15300)
  Vector type: Mammalian Expression, Retroviral
  Selectable markers: Neomycin (select with G418)
Growth in bacteria
  Bacterial resistance: Ampicillin, 100 μg/mL
  Growth temperature: 37°C
  Growth strain: Stbl3
  Growth instructions: Stbl3 cells to prevent recombination.
  Copy number: Unknown
Gene/Insert
  Gene/Insert name: CSNK1A1L (alt name: casein kinase 1, alpha 1-like)
  Species: H. sapiens (human)
  GenBank ID: NM_145203
  Entrez Gene: CSNK1A1L (a.k.a. CK1)
  Tag / fusion protein: Myr (N terminal on backbone); Flag (N terminal on backbone)
  Cloning method: Gateway Cloning
  Sequencing primers: 5′ pWZL-Fwd (GAA CCT CCT CGT TCG ACC); 3′ pWZL-Rev (TTC CGG GCC CTC ACA TTG)
Resource information
  A portion of this plasmid was derived from a plasmid made by: 4-C3
Terms and licenses: Academic/Nonprofit Terms; Industry Terms: Not Available to Industry
Depositor comments: ORFs were cloned into Gateway compatible pEntry vectors. An LR recombination reaction was performed to move the ORF to pWZL-Neo-Myr-Flag DEST such that the ORF would have 5' myristoylation and flag tags. This plasmid is part of a kinase library, and the gene has been verified, but has not been fully sequenced for minor mutations. Please see the following link for plasmids from this article that are not part of the kinase library http://www.addgene.org/pubmed/17574021
How to cite: pWZL Neo Myr Flag CSNK1A1L was a gift from William Hahn & Jean Zhao (Addgene plasmid # 20467 ; http://n2t.net/addgene:20467 ; RRID:Addgene_20467)
